>Addgene plasmid #80817 | p3E-GFPmem no-pA | depositor full sequence | sequence record 164352 | p3E-GFPmem no-pA sequence 3436 bps
CTTTCCTGCGTTATCCCCTGATTCTGTGGATAACCGTATTACCGCCTTTGAGTGAGCTGATACCGCTCGC
CGCAGCCGAACGACCGAGCGCAGCGAGTCAGTGAGCGAGGAAGCGGAAGAGCGCCCAATACGCAAACCGC
CTCTCCCCGCGCGTTGGCCGATTCATTAATGCAGCTGGCACGACAGGTTTCCCGACTGGAAAGCGGGCAG
TGAGCGCAACGCAATTAATACGCGTACCGCTAGCCAGGAAGAGTTTGTAGAAACGCAAAAAGGCCATCCG
TCAGGATGGCCTTCTGCTTAGTTTGATGCCTGGCAGTTTATGGCGGGCGTCCTGCCCGCCACCCTCCGGG
CCGTTGCTTCACAACGTTCAAATCCGCTCCCGGCGGATTTGTCCTACTCAGGAGAGCGTTCACCGACAAA
CAACAGATAAAACGAAAGGCCCAGTCTTCCGACTGAGCCTTTCGTTTTATTTGATGCCTGGCAGTTCCCT
ACTCTCGCGTTAACGCTAGCATGGATGTTTTCCCAGTCACGACGTTGTAAAACGACGGCCAGTCTTAAGC
TCGGGCCCTGCAGCTCTAGAGCTCGAATTCTACAGGTCACTAATACCATCTAAGTAGTTGGTTCATAGTG
ACTGCATATGTTGTGTTTTACAGTATTATGTAGTCTGTTTTTTATGCAAAATCTAATTTAATATATTGAT
ATTTATATCATTTTACGTTTCTCGTTCAACTTTCTTGTACAAAGTGGAAATGGTGAGCAAGGGCGAGGAG
CTGTTCACCGGGGTGGTGCCCATCCTGGTCGAGCTGGACGGCGACGTAAACGGCCACAAGTTCAGCGTGT
CCGGCGAGGGCGAGGGCGATGCCACCTACGGCAAGCTGACCCTGAAGTTCATCTGCACCACCGGCAAGCT
GCCCGTGCCCTGGCCCACCCTCGTGACCACCCTGACCTACGGCGTGCAGTGCTTCAGCCGCTACCCCGAC
CACATGAAGCAGCACGACTTCTTCAAGTCCGCCATGCCCGAAGGCTACGTCCAGGAGCGCACCATCTTCT
TCAAGGACGACGGCAACTACAAGACCCGCGCCGAGGTGAAGTTCGAGGGCGACACCCTGGTGAACCGCAT
CGAGCTGAAGGGCATCGACTTCAAGGAGGACGGCAACATCCTGGGGCACAAGCTGGAGTACAACTACAAC
AGCCACAACGTCTATATCATGGCCGACAAGCAGAAGAACGGCATCAAGGTGAACTTCAAGATCCGCCACA
ACATCGAGGACGGCAGCGTGCAGCTCGCCGACCACTACCAGCAGAACACCCCCATCGGCGACGGCCCCGT
GCTGCTGCCCGACAACCACTACCTGAGCACCCAGTCCGCCCTGAGCAAAGACCCCAACGAGAAGCGCGAT
CACATGGTCCTGCTGGAGTTCGTGACCGCCGCCGGGATCACTCTCGGCATGGACGAGCTGTACAAGGGAG
GAGGAAGATCTAAGCTGAACCCTCCTGATGAGAGTGGCCCCGGCTGCATGAGCTGCAAGTGTGTGCTCTC
CTGACAACTTTATTATACAAAGTTGGCATTATAAAAAAGCATTGCTTATCAATTTGTTGCAACGAACAGG
TCACTATCAGTCAAAATAAAATCATTATTTGGAGCTCCATGGTAGCGTTAACGCGGCCGCGATATCCCCT
ATAGTGAGTCGTATTACATGGTCATAGCTGTTTCCTGGCAGCTCTGGCCCGTGTCTCAAAATCTCTGATG
TTACATTGCACAAGATAAAAATATATCATCATGAACAATAAAACTGTCTGCTTACATAAACAGTAATACA
AGGGGTGTTATGAGCCATATTCAACGGGAAACGTCGAGGCCGCGATTAAATTCCAACATGGATGCTGATT
TATATGGGTATAAATGGGCTCGCGATAATGTCGGGCAATCAGGTGCGACAATCTATCGCTTGTATGGGAA
GCCCGATGCGCCAGAGTTGTTTCTGAAACATGGCAAAGGTAGCGTTGCCAATGATGTTACAGATGAGATG
GTCAGACTAAACTGGCTGACGGAATTTATGCCTCTTCCGACCATCAAGCATTTTATCCGTACTCCTGATG
ATGCATGGTTACTCACCACTGCGATCCCCGGAAAAACAGCATTCCAGGTATTAGAAGAATATCCTGATTC
AGGTGAAAATATTGTTGATGCGCTGGCAGTGTTCCTGCGCCGGTTGCATTCGATTCCTGTTTGTAATTGT
CCTTTTAACAGCGATCGCGTATTTCGTCTCGCTCAGGCGCAATCACGAATGAATAACGGTTTGGTTGATG
CGAGTGATTTTGATGACGAGCGTAATGGCTGGCCTGTTGAACAAGTCTGGAAAGAAATGCATAAACTTTT
GCCATTCTCACCGGATTCAGTCGTCACTCATGGTGATTTCTCACTTGATAACCTTATTTTTGACGAGGGG
AAATTAATAGGTTGTATTGATGTTGGACGAGTCGGAATCGCAGACCGATACCAGGATCTTGCCATCCTAT
GGAACTGCCTCGGTGAGTTTTCTCCTTCATTACAGAAACGGCTTTTTCAAAAATATGGTATTGATAATCC
TGATATGAATAAATTGCAGTTTCATTTGATGCTCGATGAGTTTTTCTAATCAGAATTGGTTAATTGGTTG
TAACACTGGCAGAGCATTACGCTGACTTGACGGGACGGCGCAAGCTCATGACCAAAATCCCTTAACGTGA
GTTACGCGTCGTTCCACTGAGCGTCAGACCCCGTAGAAAAGATCAAAGGATCTTCTTGAGATCCTTTTTT
TCTGCGCGTAATCTGCTGCTTGCAAACAAAAAAACCACCGCTACCAGCGGTGGTTTGTTTGCCGGATCAA
GAGCTACCAACTCTTTTTCCGAAGGTAACTGGCTTCAGCAGAGCGCAGATACCAAATACTGTCCTTCTAG
TGTAGCCGTAGTTAGGCCACCACTTCAAGAACTCTGTAGCACCGCCTACATACCTCGCTCTGCTAATCCT
GTTACCAGTGGCTGCTGCCAGTGGCGATAAGTCGTGTCTTACCGGGTTGGACTCAAGACGATAGTTACCG
GATAAGGCGCAGCGGTCGGGCTGAACGGGGGGTTCGTGCACACAGCCCAGCTTGGAGCGAACGACCTACA
CCGAACTGAGATACCTACAGCGTGAGCATTGAGAAAGCGCCACGCTTCCCGAAGGGAGAAAGGCGGACAG
GTATCCGGTAAGCGGCAGGGTCGGAACAGGAGAGCGCACGAGGGAGCTTCCAGGGGGAAACGCCTGGTAT
CTTTATAGTCCTGTCGGGTTTCGCCACCTCTGACTTGAGCGTCGATTTTTGTGATGCTCGTCAGGGGGGC
GGAGCCTATGGAAAAACGCCAGCAACGCGGCCTTTTTACGGTTCCTGGCCTTTTGCTGGCCTTTTGCTCA
CATGTT
Features (pLannotate 1.2.2; 12 found; start..end, strand, type, name):
    121..213     +  CDS            lacI (fragment): lac repressor; lacI; The lac repressor binds to the lac operator to inhibit transcription in E. coli. This inhibition can be relieved by adding lactose or isopropyl-β-D-thiogalactopyranoside (IPTG).
    268..295     -  terminator     rrnB T2 terminator: transcription terminator T2 from the E. coli rrnB gene
    427..470     +  terminator     rrnB T1 terminator: Escherichia coli rrnB; transcription terminator T1 from the E. coli rrnB gene
    517..553     -  CDS            lacZα (fragment): LacZα fragment of β-galactosidase; lacZ fragment
    624..747     -  protein_bind   attR2: mutant version of attR; recombination site for the Gateway® LR reaction LR Clonase™
    750..1466    +  CDS            EGFP: EGFP is a basic (constitutively fluorescent) green fluorescent protein published in 1996, derived from Aequorea victoria. It is reported to be a rapidly-maturing weak dimer with moderate acid sensitivity.
   1482..1544    +  CDS            H-Ras (fragment): human small GTPase proto-oncoprotein
   1545..1565    -  protein_bind   attB3: mutant version of attB; core recombination site for the Gateway® BP reaction BP Clonase™
   1556..1641    -  protein_bind   attL1 (fragment): mutant version of attL; recombination site for the Gateway® LR reaction LR Clonase™
   1678..1696    -  promoter       T7 promoter: promoter for bacteriophage T7 RNA polymerase
   1830..2639    +  CDS            KanR: aminoglycoside phosphotransferase; aph(3')-Ia; confers resistance to kanamycin in bacteria or G418 (Geneticin®) in eukaryotes
   2786..3374    +  rep_origin     ori: high-copy-number ColE1/pMB1/pBR322/pUC origin of replication
