[The description below was written by a language model from this plasmid's Addgene catalogue record and pLannotate feature annotations shown in this document.]
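Description:
p3E-GFPmem no-pA is a MultiSite Gateway 3′ entry clone built on the Invitrogen pDONR P2R-P3 donor backbone, part of a toolkit for modular assembly of vertebrate expression constructs. It is a small plasmid (about 3.4 kb) maintained in E. coli through a high-copy ColE1/pUC-type origin and selected with kanamycin via the aph(3′)-Ia resistance gene. The backbone also carries rrnB T1 and T2 transcription terminators upstream of the cloning region, which insulate the insert from read-through transcription in bacteria, along with a T7 promoter and M13 primer sites flanking the cassette for sequencing.

The roughly 820 bp insert encodes membrane-targeted GFP: an EGFP open reading frame followed by a short C-terminal fragment of human H-Ras, which supplies the CAAX prenylation motif that anchors the fluorescent protein to the plasma membrane. The cassette sits between an attR2 site and a downstream site annotated as attB3 core sequence overlapping an attL fragment, consistent with the attL3 site expected in a 3′ entry clone. These sites allow an LR reaction to place the insert in the third position, downstream of a 5′ promoter element and a middle entry element, in a destination vector. As the name indicates, no polyadenylation signal is included, so termination and polyadenylation must be supplied by the destination vector.

Although catalogued as a mammalian expression vector, the entry clone has no eukaryotic promoter in the feature table. The catalogue's promoter field reads "GFP", which appears to be a data-entry artefact. Expression depends on the promoter provided during assembly.
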