Addgene plasmid #80817: p3E-GFPmem no-pA
Purpose: GFPmem without pA
Depositing lab: Philip Washbourne. Depositing organization: University of Oregon. Publication: A MultiSite Gateway Toolkit for Rapid Cloning of Vertebrate Expression Constructs with Diverse Research Applications. Fowler DK, Stewart S, Seredick S, Eisen JS, Stankunas K, Washbourne P. PLoS One. 2016 Aug 8;11(8):e0159277. doi: 10.1371/journal.pone.0159277. eCollection 2016. PONE-D-16-19476 PubMed 27500400.
Backbone
  Vector backbone: pDONR P2R-P3
  Backbone manufacturer: Invitrogen
  Backbone size w/o insert (bp): 2619
  Total vector size (bp): 3439
  Vector type: Mammalian Expression
Growth in bacteria
  Bacterial resistance: Kanamycin, 50 μg/mL
  Growth temperature: 37°C
  Growth strain: DH5alpha
  Copy number: Unknown
Gene/Insert
  Gene/Insert name: GFPcaax no pA p3E
  Insert size (bp): 820
  Promoter: GFP
  Cloning method: Gateway Cloning
  Sequencing primers: 5′ M13(20)F; 3′ M13R
Terms and licenses: Academic/Nonprofit Terms; Industry Terms: Not Available to Industry
How to cite: p3E-GFPmem no-pA was a gift from Philip Washbourne (Addgene plasmid # 80817 ; http://n2t.net/addgene:80817 ; RRID:Addgene_80817)
