>Addgene plasmid #80817 | p3E-GFPmem no-pA | addgene partial sequence | sequence record 161309 | M13-F20 5'-TGTAAAACGACGGCCAGT-3'
GCTCGAATTCTACAGGTCACTAATACCATCTAAGTAGTTGGTTCATAGTGACTGCATATGTTGTGTTTTA
CAGTATTATGTAGTCTGTTTTTTATGCAAAATCTAATTTAATATATTGATATTTATATCATTTTACGTTT
CTCGTTCAACTTTCTTGTACAAAGTGGAAATGGTGAGCAAGGGCGAGGAGCTGTTCACCGGGGTGGTGCC
CATCCTGGTCGAGCTGGACGGCGACGTAAACGGCCACAAGTTCAGCGTGTCCGGCGAGGGCGAGGGCGAT
GCCACCTACGGCAAGCTGACCCTGAAGTTCATCTGCACCACCGGCAAGCTGCCCGTGCCCTGGCCCACCC
TCGTGACCACCCTGACCTACGGCGTGCAGTGCTTCAGCCGCTACCCCGACCACATGAAGCAGCACGACTT
CTTCAAGTCCGCCATGCCCGAAGGCTACGTCCAGGAGCGCACCATCTTCTTCAAGGACGACGGCAACTAC
AAGACCCGCGCCGAGGTGAAGTTCGAGGGCGACACCCTGGTGAACCGCATCGAGCTGAAGGGCATCGACT
TCAAGGAGGACGGCAACATCCTGGGGCACAAGCTGGAGTACAACTACAACAGCCACAACGTCTATATCAT
GGCCGACAAGCAGAAGAACGGCATCAAGGTGAACTTCAAGATCCGCCACAACATCGAGGACGGCAGCGTG
CAGCTCGCCGACCACTACCAGCAGAACACCCCCATCGGCGACGGCCCCGTGCTGCTGCCCGACAACCACT
ACCTGAGCACCCAGTCCGCCCTGAGCAAAGACCCCAACGAGAAGCGCGATCACATGGTCCTGCTGGAGTT
CGTGACCGCCGCCGG
