>Addgene plasmid #80817 | p3E-GFPmem no-pA | addgene partial sequence | sequence record 161387 | M13-Rev 5'-CAGGAAACAGCTATGACC-3'
TCGCGGCCGCGTTAACGCTACCATGGAGCTCCAAATAATGATTTTATTTTGACTGATAGTGACCTGTTCG
TTGCAACAAATTGATAAGCAATGCTTTTTTATAATGCCAACTTTGTATAATAAAGTTGTCAGGAGAGCAC
ACACTTGCAGCTCATGCAGCCGGGGCCACTCTCATCAGGAGGGTTCAGCTTAGATCTTCCTCCTCCCTTG
TACAGCTCGTCCATGCCGAGAGTGATCCCGGCGGCGGTCACGAACTCCAGCAGGACCATGTGATCGCGCT
TCTCGTTGGGGTCTTTGCTCAGGGCGGACTGGGTGCTCAGGTAGTGGTTGTCGGGCAGCAGCACGGGGCC
GTCGCCGATGGGGGTGTTCTGCTGGTAGTGGTCGGCGAGCTGCACGCTGCCGTCCTCGATGTTGTGGCGG
ATCTTGAAGTTCACCTTGATGCCGTTCTTCTGCTTGTCGGCCATGATATAGACGTTGTGGCTGTTGTAGT
TGTACTCCAGCTTGTGCCCCAGGATGTTGCCGTCCTCCTTGAAGTCGATGCCCTTCAGCTCGATGCGGTT
CACCAGGGTGTCGCCCTCGAACTTCACCTCGGCGCGGGTCTTGTAGTTGCCGTCGTCCTTGAAGAAGATG
GTGCGCTCCTGGACGTAGCCTTCGGGCATGGCGGACTTGAAGAAGTCGTGCTGCTTCATGTGGTCGGGGT
AGCGGCTGAAGCACTGCACGCCGTAGGTCAGGGTGGTCACGAGGGTGGGCCAGGGCACGGGCAGCTTGCC
GGTGGTGCAGATGAACTTCAG
